Addgene plasmid #154229: pVE2_11_p40S_QfDBD_VP16AD_cp_phl_DsRed_0xQUAS
Purpose: Encodes p40S:QfDBD-VP16AD-GFP-NLS synthetic transcription factor, activating DsRed-SKL with promoter CP_phl (no QUAS control)
Depositing lab: Arnold Driessen. Depositing organization: University of Groningen. Publication: Synthetic control devices for gene regulation in Penicillium chrysogenum. Mozsik L, Buttel Z, Bovenberg RAL, Driessen AJM, Nygard Y. Microb Cell Fact. 2019 Nov 18;18(1):203. doi: 10.1186/s12934-019-1253-3. PubMed 31739777.
Backbone
  Vector backbone: pAGM4673
  Backbone manufacturer: MoClo Tool Kit of Sylvestre Marillonnet
  Backbone size w/o insert (bp): 8103
  Vector type: Bacterial Expression, Synthetic Biology ; Fungal Expression
  Selectable markers: amdS fungal selection
Growth in bacteria
  Bacterial resistance: Kanamycin, 50 μg/mL
  Growth temperature: 37°C
  Growth strain: DH5alpha
  Copy number: Unknown
Gene/Insert
  Gene/Insert name: p40S:QfDBD-VP16AD-GFP-NLS (alt names: P(various):DsRed-SKL; pGpdA:amdS)
  Species: Synthetic; Fungal expression, P. rubens (formerly P. chrysogenum)
  Promoter: p40S (AN0465 A. nidulans)
  Tag / fusion protein: GFP-NLS; DsRed-SKL (C terminal on backbone)
  Cloning method: Restriction Enzyme; 5′ cloning site Unknown (unknown if destroyed)
Terms and licenses: Academic/Nonprofit Terms; Industry Terms: Not Available to Industry
Depositor comments: Synthetic Transcription Factor (QfDBD-VP16AD-GFP-NLS) and DsRed-SKL transcribed with various full and core promoters (CP) with and without Quinic acid Upstream Activation Sequences (QUAS). Fungal selection provided with amdS marker. Flanking regions were designed for integration at the locus of the Penicillin gene cluster.
How to cite: pVE2_11_p40S_QfDBD_VP16AD_cp_phl_DsRed_0xQUAS was a gift from Arnold Driessen (Addgene plasmid # 154229 ; http://n2t.net/addgene:154229 ; RRID:Addgene_154229)
