[The description below was written by a language model from this plasmid's Addgene catalogue record and pLannotate feature annotations shown in this document.]
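Description:
pVE2_11_p40S_QfDBD_VP16AD_cp_phl_DsRed_0xQUAS is a multigene MoClo assembly built in the level 2 acceptor pAGM4673, intended for chromosomal integration in the filamentous fungus Penicillium rubens (formerly P. chrysogenum). The backbone is a binary-type vector. The 14.1 kb sequenced record shows nopaline T-DNA left and right border repeats, an incP oriV with its trfA replication protein, a high-copy ColE1/pUC origin, and a kanamycin resistance gene used for propagation in E. coli. According to the depositor, the fungal cargo is flanked by regions designed to target the penicillin biosynthetic gene cluster locus. These flanks are not annotated in the feature table.

The payload consists of three transcription units. The first uses the Aspergillus nidulans p40S (AN0465) promoter to express a synthetic transcription factor. It consists of the DNA-binding domain of the Neurospora crassa quinic acid regulator QF (qa-1f), fused to a VP16-derived activation domain (annotated as tandem minimal repeats), EGFP and a nuclear localisation signal, so the factor can be visualised in the nucleus. The second is the amdS acetamidase marker under the A. nidulans gpdA promoter and intron, which allows selection of transformants on acetamide; its annotation as several fragments probably reflects introns in the gene. The third is a DsRed reporter (annotated as DsRed-Express) carrying an SKL peroxisomal targeting signal, placed behind the phl core promoter.

In this version no QUAS binding sites precede the core promoter, so the factor has nothing to bind upstream of the reporter. The construct therefore serves as the zero-QUAS control, reporting the basal activity of the core promoter for comparison with QUAS-containing constructs of the same design.
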