Features (pLannotate 1.2.2; 18 found; start..end, strand, type, name):
   2208..2756    +  CDS            qa-1f (fragment): QA1F_NEUCR - Protein predicted: Swiss-Prot protein existence level 4. Transcription activation of genes for enzymes and proteins of quinate metabolism by binding to a 16 base-pair sequence (consensus 5'- GGRTAARYRYTTAYCC-3') in front of each Qa genes. From Neurospora crassa (strain ATCC 24698 / 74-OR23-1A / CBS 708.71 / DSM 1257 / FGSC 987).
   2781..2891    +  CDS            VP48: 3 tandem repeats of the minimal activation domain of herpes simplex virus VP16 (Cheng et al., 2013)
   2904..3620    +  CDS            EGFP: EGFP is a basic (constitutively fluorescent) green fluorescent protein published in 1996, derived from Aequorea victoria. It is reported to be a rapidly-maturing weak dimer with moderate acid sensitivity.
   4021..4049    +  misc_feature   MCS (fragment): pBluescript multiple cloning site
   4048..4764    +  promoter       gpdA promoter (fragment): gpdA; promoter from the Aspergillus nidulans glyceraldehyde-3-phosphate dehydrogenase gene (Punt et al., 1990)
   4813..4928    +  intron         gpdA intron: gpdA; intron from the Aspergillus nidulans glyceraldehyde-3-phosphate dehydrogenase gene (Punt et al., 1990)
   4937..5200    +  CDS            amdS (fragment): acetamidase from Aspergillus nidulans; amdS; confers ability to process acetamide for selection in fungal cells
   5281..5422    +  CDS            amdS (fragment): acetamidase from Aspergillus nidulans; amdS; confers ability to process acetamide for selection in fungal cells
   5480..5902    +  CDS            amdS (fragment): acetamidase from Aspergillus nidulans; amdS; confers ability to process acetamide for selection in fungal cells
   6016..6837    +  CDS            amdS (fragment): acetamidase from Aspergillus nidulans; amdS; confers ability to process acetamide for selection in fungal cells
   7419..8093    +  CDS            DsRed-Express: DsRed-Express is a basic (constitutively fluorescent) orange fluorescent protein published in 2002, derived from Discosoma sp.. It is reported to be a rapidly-maturing tetramer with low acid sensitivity.
   9927..9951    +  misc_feature   RB T-DNA repeat: right border repeat from nopaline C58 T-DNA
  10048..10679   +  rep_origin     oriV: incP origin of replication
  10770..10874   +  promoter       AmpR promoter: bla
  10875..11669   +  CDS            KanR: aminoglycoside phosphotransferase; aphA-3; confers resistance to kanamycin
  11840..12428   +  rep_origin     ori: high-copy-number ColE1/pMB1/pBR322/pUC origin of replication
  12764..13909   +  CDS            trfA: TRFA_ECOLX - Experimental evidence at protein level: Swiss-Prot protein existence level 1. Also involved in plasmid copy number control, promoting intermolecular coupling of protein bound iterons at oriV, which inhibits replication initiation. From Escherichia coli.
  14058..14082   +  misc_feature   LB T-DNA repeat: left border repeat from nopaline C58 T-DNA
>Addgene plasmid #154229 | pVE2_11_p40S_QfDBD_VP16AD_cp_phl_DsRed_0xQUAS | addgene full sequence | sequence record 306038 | Addgene NGS Result
GTGCCGAATTCGGATCCGGAGCCTGCAGGATGGGCCTCCACAACCCTGCCCTAACATTGTTCGTAGAAGA
TCTGCCAGCAGGCTTATGTCCAGGCCCCTCTCAACCCGCCCTTTCCTTTCAGCTCGGGCGCCGTACTTGC
CCCACCCAGGCGTGTTCCGCTGAACTGCCCATACCCAGGCCAGCGGACTGATAACCATTTCTCTTTATGC
TTTGCTATTGGGCTTGTGACTCGTTCTTGGAGGCAAGGTTATCAGATTGAATAGAAGATTCGGTGATGCA
GCAAATAGCGACTGTTCGTTGCGGGGTCCGAACCCGCTCGGCAGCACCGGGCTCTCCCTACTATCCCTCG
ATAGCAGTGGCGTGCGCGGGCTGTCGACCCTGTCCATCCTGAAAGAGTTGATATTGAAGGTAGTAGGTAC
GGTGCAGGGTAACGCGTGATATCCTGTCCTCAGTCTTAAGACTTCTCACCTATATCACCCGCACTTACCC
TAGAGTGCCGCTTAGGTGCTAAGGGCACATTGAGTATTGGCCGTGTAGAATATATAGCTTAAGTACGGCC
AAGCAGACGGGAAGCCCTGTTCTCCACACCCTATGGTCGTATATATCAGGCTTCTACCGGGAAACGATTA
AGAGTGTATAATGGACTGAAAATCAATATGAACGGGACAATGCTCAAGTTAAATTAGTTAGGCATCCTAA
TCTCTACTAAATGTTCTATCTAGAGATCGGGGTACTATAGGCCCGTACGTTAATCACTCTACGCTTCTCT
CCCTTAGGTATAGTGTAGGTAGGGGCTAGACATTTATATGAGTCAGATGGTACAAACGGTAGCGCTGCAA
GAATTCAAGCTTGGAGGAGTTATAGACGGTCCGGCATAGGTAAGGAGAGATTAGATATTTCGACTTCCCG
ATTCCTTAGTCTCCTTAGTCTGGAAACTGAGAAAGGCCTGAACTCGTTCAATCTATTAGCTCTAATCACG
TAGTCTCAACTAGAATCCTGAACAGGCGCCGGAACCAGTCCAAATGCGTGGAGTACAGCAAGTCCAGTCA
AATCACGATTAGAATGGCCATATATAAGCAAAAAACCCTTGGACAATACGTCCGATCGACACCAAAGCAA
TCTGGTACATCACCCTTCTTATATACAGGGTAGCCGGAATTGTATTGACTCTATACGAAGCCGCAGGTTT
ACCAGCACAGAGGTGCGATAGCTACACGAATGTAGAGTGAAGGCATTACAACCGATTGCTAAGTGTCATA
GAGGCTAAGCTTCACGGCTCAAGGAGTCTGTGGAGGATACCTGATATAAGAATTGAGAGTTATACTCCGG
AGGTTATGTTAGTACCTCAAAAATGTGAAGTACAACGAAACTCGAACTTCGAATGACAATAGCTTGGCTG
GCTGTTAGTCAACTGAGGTACAACGTCATCTTGCAATTAGTTATGTTCTTTGCTAGATAGTGAGCTGCTG
TAAACTTGTAGTTCTTAGAAACATGTCTGAAGTCTAGAGTCGAGACTTGTGATTGGTGTAAATTAGTGGG
GGTCCGGAGCGGAATAACAATCGAGGTCAGCCTCCTGGGTCTGTCAGTAAGCTAACCACGAAAGGACAAG
CGTAGACGAGGTCACGGGGTACTGGCCTAGCCGGCTTCGGCTAGCGCCCACGAAAATAGGGCAACGTCGA
AGCGAGAGACACACACGGATTCCACGATCGCCGACGACAAGCACTCAACTCCACGACAACCCACGACAAC
CCTTGCCGCTGCGTTCTTGGTGAAGGGCTGCAGGATTAGAGGTGAGTATTTTATTTTCTGGCTATTGTGA
TCTTTTTCCCCCCCGGTTTCCGCTGGTTCTATCTTGTCGAGCGAGTCGGTGCGCCTTCGATCGGTCTGTC
AAATTTCCATCCGTCCACTCGTTCACCCGGTATCGATACAAGAGGGAATGGAGCATTACGACAGGGGAGC
AGAGGCAGAACTCTCGATGTTGCTACTTTTTTTGCTTGGAACAACTTCCTTGAAAGATTCTTTTCTGAAT
GCGGCTGGGAAACTGCGAATTGGATATCCAGCGAAAGGTTACCGACAGACTCACGGCCATCGATACCACT
CAGCGGGATAGAATTGAAGGCATTCGGACATTAGATGATCAGCTTCGCTTGTTTCGACTCGTGCTAATCA
ATTATCCCTGGACAGTCCCCCACATAGACAGCAAACAATGCCACCCAAGCGCAAAACGCTTAACGCTGCG
GCTGAGGCTAACGCTCATGCCGACGGACACGCCGACGGAAACGCCGACGGACACGTGGCCAATACGGCCG
CGTCCTCGAATAATGCGAGGTTCGCTGATCTCACTAACATCGATACTCCGGGTCTGGGACCCACAACTAC
GACCCTGCTCGTGGAACCAGCACGCTCAAAGCGTCAACGAGTGTCCCGCGCATGCGACCAGTGCCGTGCA
GCCCGAGAGAAATGCGACGGAATACAGCCTGCGTGTTTCCCGTGCGTTTCCCAGGGAAGGTCCTGCACTT
ATCAGGCTTCGCCGAAAAAGAGGGGAGTTCAAACCGGTTATATTCGTACGCTGGAGCTCGCCCTCGCCTG
GATGTTTGAAAATGTCGCGCGTTCCGAAGATGCCTTGCATAACCTCCTCGTCCGTGACGCCGGACAAGGA
TCAGCTCTGCTCGTTGGTAAAGATTCGCCGGCTGCCGAGCGACTCCATGCCCGTTGGGCTACTAGCCGTG
TCAATAAGAGCATTACCCGCCTCCTCAGGTTTGAAAGCGGCGGGCCGGCCGACGCCCTTGACGATTTTGA
CTTAGACATGCTCCCAGCCGATGCCCTTGACGACTTTGACCTTGATATGCTGCCTGCTGACGCTCTTGAC
GATTTTGACCTTGACATGCTCCCCGGGTTCGTTATGGTGAGCAAGGGCGAGGAGCTGTTCACCGGGGTGG
TGCCCATCCTGGTCGAGCTGGACGGCGACGTAAACGGCCACAAGTTCAGCGTGTCCGGCGAGGGCGAGGG
CGATGCCACCTACGGCAAGCTGACCCTGAAGTTCATCTGCACCACCGGCAAGCTGCCCGTGCCCTGGCCC
ACCCTCGTGACCACCCTGACCTACGGCGTGCAGTGCTTCAGCCGCTACCCCGACCACATGAAGCAGCACG
ACTTCTTCAAGTCCGCCATGCCCGAAGGCTACGTCCAGGAGCGCACCATCTTCTTCAAGGACGACGGCAA
CTACAAGACCCGCGCCGAGGTGAAGTTCGAGGGCGACACCCTGGTGAACCGCATCGAGCTGAAGGGCATC
GACTTCAAGGAGGACGGCAACATCCTGGGGCACAAGCTGGAGTACAACTACAACAGCCACAACGTCTATA
TCATGGCCGACAAGCAGAAGAACGGCATCAAGGTGAACTTCAAGATCCGCCACAACATCGAGGACGGCAG
CGTGCAGCTCGCCGACCACTACCAGCAGAACACCCCCATCGGCGACGGCCCCGTGCTGCTGCCCGACAAC
CACTACCTGAGCACCCAGTCCGCCCTGAGCAAAGACCCCAACGAGAAGCGCGATCACATGGTCCTGCTGG
AGTTCGTGACCGCCGCCGGGATCACTCTCGGCATGGACGAGCTGTACAAGCCAAAGAAGAAGCGGAAGGT
CTAAGCTTACTTCTTTATCGGTTCTCTCTTACGACTTTTTGAATGGAACGTTTCCTTCTTCTCAGGCGGG
CCTATCTTTGGGCCGAAGCTCTTTTCCTTGTACTGTAGGACCTGGTTGATAATGATTCCCAAAAAGACAT
CCAGCATGTCAGTTACTTGCATTCGTCAGTCTATACAAAAGCAATGGTTTAGAGAAATTTTGAACTTTAT
ACATGGTTTTATTTGTTGCTTCACGGCCGTACCTTCTGGAAATCCACGGTAGGAGTGTCAATTTGCGTTT
TTGATAATCCTTCCAAGGTTCTTCTCGAAGTAGTTGTTCTATAATTGCTTCACAGCTACCATGGAACATC
CCAAGCACCGCTACTAGAATTCGAGCTCGGAGTGGATCCCCCGGGCTGCAGGAATTCGAGCTCTGTACAG
TGACCGGTGACTCTTTCTGGCATGCGGAGAGACGGACGGACGCAGAGAGAAGGGCTGAGTAATAAGCGCC
ACTGCGCCAGACAGCTCTGGCGGCTCTGAGGTGCAGTGGATGATTATTAATCCGGGACCGGCCGCCCCTC
CGCCCCGAAGTGGAAAGGCTGGTGTGCCCCTCGTTGACCAAGAATCTATTGCATCATCGGAGAATATGGA
GCTTCATCGAATCACCGGCAGTAAGCGAAGGAGAATGTGAAGCCAGGGGTGTATAGCCGTCGGCGAAATA
GCATGCCATTAACCTAGGTACAGAAGTCCAATTGCTTCCGATCTGGTAAAAGATTCACGAGATAGTACCT
TCTCCGAAGTAGGTAGAGCGAGTACCCGGCGCGTAAGCTCCCTAATTGGCCCATCCGGCATCTGTAGGGC
GTCCAAATATCGTGCCTCTCCTGCTTTGCCCGGTGTATGAAACCGGAAAGGCCGCTCAGGAGCTGGCCAG
CGGCGCAGACCGGGAACACAAGCTGGCAGTCGACCCATCCGGTGCTCTGCACTCGACCTGCTGAGGTCCC
TCAGTCCCTGGTAGGCAGCTTTGCCCCGTCTGTCCGCCCGGTGTGTCGGCGGGGTTGACAAGGTCGTTGC
GTCAGTCCAACATTTGTTGCCATATTTTCCTGCTCTCCCCACCAGCTGCTCTTTTCTTTTCTCTTTCTTT
TCCCATCTTCAGTATATTCATCTTCCCATCCAAGAACCTTTATTTCCCCTAAGTAAGTACTTTGCTACAT
CCATACTCCATCCTTCCCATCCCTTATTCCTTTGAACCTTTCAGTTCGAGCTTTCCCACTTCATCGCAGC
TTGACTAACAGCTACCCCGCTTGAGCAGACATCACCATGCCTCAATCCTGGGAAGAACTGGCCGCTGATA
AGCGCGCCCGCCTCGCAAAAACCATCCCTGATGAATGGAAAGTCCAGACGCTGCCTGCGGATGACAGCGT
TATTGATTTCCCAAAGAAATCGGGGATCCTTTCAGAGGCCGAACTGAAGATCACAGAGGCCTCCGCTGCA
GATCTTGTGTCCAAGCTGGCGGCCGGAGAGTTGACCTCGGTGGAAGTTACGCTAGCATTCTGTAAACGGG
CAGCAATCGCCCAGCAGTTAGTAGGGTCCCCTCTACCTCTCAGGGAGATGTAACAACGCCACCTTATGGG
ACTATCAAGCTGACGCTGGCTTCTGTGCAGACAAACTGCGCCCACGAGTTCTTCCCTGACGCCGCTCTCG
CGCAGGCAAGGGAACTCGATGAATACTACGCAAAGCACAAGACACCCGTTGGTCCACTCCATGGCCTCCC
CATCTCTCTCAAAGACCAGCTTCGAGTCAAGGTACACCGTTGCCCCTAAGTCGTTAGATGTCCCTTTTTG
TCAGCTAACATATGCCACCAGGGCTACGAAACATCAATGGGCTACATCTCATGGCTAAACAAGTACGACG
AAGGGGACTCGGTTCTGACAACCATGCTCCGCAAAGCCGGTGCCGTTTTCTACGTCAAGACCTCTGTCCC
GCAGACCCTGATGGTCTGCGAGACAGTCAACAACATCATCGGGCGCACCGTCAACCCACGCAACAAGAAC
TGGTCGTGCGGCGGCAGTTCTGGTGGTGAGGGTGCGATCGTTGGGATTCGTGGTGGCGTCATCGGTGTAG
GAACGGATATCGGTGGCTCGATTCGAGTGCCGGCCGCGTTCAACTTCCTGTACGGTCTAAGGCCGAGTCA
TGGGCGGCTGCCGTATGCAAAGATGGCGAACAGCATGGAGGGTCAGGAGACGGTGCACAGCGTTGTCGGG
CCGATTACGCACTCTGTTGAGGGTGAGTCCTTCGCCTCTTCCTTCTTTTCCTGCTCTATACCAGGCCTCC
ACTGTCCTCCTTTCTTGCTTTTTATACTATATACGAGACGGGCAGTCACTGATGAAGTAATGTTAGACCT
CCGCCTCTTCACCAAATCCGTCCTCGGTCAGGAGCCATGGAAATACGACTCCAAGGTCATCCCCATGCCC
TGGCGCCAGTCCGAGTCGGACATTATTGCCTCCAAGATCAAGAACGGCGGGCTCAATATCGGCTACTACA
ACTTCGACGGCAATGTCCTTCCACACCCTCCTATCCTGCGCGGCGTGGAAACCACCGTCGCCGCACTCGC
CAAAGCCGGTCATACCGTGACCCCGTGGACGCCATACAAGCACGATTTCGGCCACGATCTCATCTCCCAT
ATCTACGCGGCTGACGGCAGCGCCGACGTAATGCGCGATATCAGTGCATCCGGCGAGCCGGCGATTCCAA
ATATCAAAGACCTACTGAACCCGAACATCAAAGCTGTTAACATGAACGAGCTCTGGGACACGCATCTCCA
GAAGTGGAATTACCAGATGGAGTACCTTGAGAAATGGCGGGAGGCTGAAGAAAAGGCCGGGAAGGAACTG
GACGCCATCATCGCGCCGATTACGCCTACCGCTGCGGTACGGCATGACCAGTTCCGGTACTATGGGTATG
CCTCTGTGATCAACCTGCTGGATTTCACGAGCGTGGTTGTTCCGGTTACCTTTGCGGATAAGAACATCGA
TAAGAAGAATGAGAGTTTCAAGGCGGTTAGTGAGCTTGATGCCCTCGTGCAGGAAGAGTATGATCCGGAG
GCGTACCATGGGGCACCGGTTGCAGTGCAGGTTATCGGACGGAGACTCAGTGAAGAGAGGACGTTGGCGA
TTGCAGAGGAAGTGGGGAAGTTGCTGGGAAATGTGGTGACTCCATAGGCTTCTAATAAGTGTCAGATAGC
AATTTGCACAAGAAATCAATACCAGCAACTGTAAATAAGCGCTGAAGTGACCATGCCATGCTACGAAAGA
GCAGAAAAAAACCTGCCGTAGAACCGAAGAGATATGACACGCTTCCATCTCTCAAAGGAAGAATCCCTTC
AGGGTTGCGTTTCCAGTCTAGACACGTATAACGGCACAAGTGTCTCTCACCAAATGGGTTATATCTCAAA
TGTGATCTAAGGATGGAAAGCCCAGAATATTGGCTGGGTTGATGGCTGCTTCGAGTGCAGTCTCATGCTG
CCACAGGTGACTCTGGATGGCCCCATACCACTCAACCCATGGTACGAGCGGTACGCTTTACGAATTCCCA
TGGGGAGCGTCACTTGTCATAAATCTCCCCTCAGCTGGTTATTGCCCGCGTGTCTCCAACCCCTTGCTTA
CTGCCGCTCTAAACCGTGAGTAAAAATCCATTGTGTTCACCTGGCTGCAGCTAACCACGTTCAAAAAAAA
GCCGAGATCACCTCAGTTTCCTGCACTTTGGAGACCTGCCCCTATATTACCCCGAGGATTTGGGAAAAAT
GGCCTCCTCCGAGGACGTCATCAAGGAGTTCATGCGCTTCAAGGTGCGCATGGAGGGCTCCGTGAACGGC
CACGAGTTCGAGATCGAGGGCGAGGGCGAGGGCCGCCCCTACGAGGGCACCCAGACCGCCAAGCTGAAGG
TGACCAAGGGCGGCCCCCTGCCCTTCGCCTGGGACATCCTGTCCCCCCAGTTCCAGTACGGCTCCAAGGT
GTACGTGAAGCACCCCGCCGACATCCCCGACTACAAGAAGCTGTCCTTCCCCGAGGGCTTCAAGTGGGAG
CGCGTGATGAACTTCGAGGACGGCGGCGTGGTGACCGTGACCCAGGACTCCTCCCTGCAGGACGGCTCCT
TCATCTACAAGGTGAAGTTCATCGGCGTGAACTTCCCCTCCGACGGCCCCGTAATGCAGAAGAAAACTAT
GGGCTGGGAGGCCTCCACCGAGCGCCTGTACCCCCGCGACGGCGTGCTGAAGGGCGAGATCCACAAGGCC
CTGAAGCTGAAGGACGGCGGCCACTACCTGGTGGAGTTCAAGTCCATCTACATGGCCAAGAAGCCCGTGC
AGCTGCCCGGCTACTACTACGTGGACTCCAAGCTGGACATCACCTCCCACAACGAGGACTACACCATCGT
GGAGCAGTACGAGCGCGCCGAGGGCCGCCACCACCTGTTCCTGACTCACGGTATGGACGAATTGTACAAG
TCGAAGCTGTAAGCTTGTGCTTCTAAGGTATGAGTCGCAAAATTGTTTTTTATTTTTGGTCTTGAGTCTA
ATATGCTCGCAGCTCTTGCGTTGTATATGGTCGTTGTCGCGTATTTTCTGTTGTATTAAAAGATCAAACG
AGATCAAGGGATGGCTCGCGGGCTGTCTCTCGCACTAGGAGGAAGAATGCCTGAAAAAGGAACTTTGATT
TTAGCTGTGGAATAGAGATGGCTTGTTTGAGGACGCTTGTCGCTTGGCGCAGGGACTTGAATGGCAGCTT
GTGGAAACCGAAGGCGAGAAAAGTCGACGGATACTGTACGTGGTTCTATTGCCAGTGCGGTGGAAGCTTC
CTTCTCATATAGTTCAATCCTTCTTTGAATCTGTTTGTTTCATATTTGGACTGTTTCATTCTCTGCTTGC
GCATTCTCATCTTCGAGAACGACTGCAGGGATTGTTGGTTCTGTGGAGCTGATGAGCGCGCCTTGACCAC
CCTTGTTCTTGTTTTGCTCTTTTGTTCTCATTTAACCCGTTTCTCCCTTCCAACCCTTTGACCTTGCAAC
ATTGTCTCCCAGCGCGTTGCCAAAGCGAACTTGATATCAGTATAGTATGACCAAGTAGTCTACCAAAATA
AATTTTAGTACAGTATTGCTAGTTATACAAGATAAATTTTGTACAACAATGATTATGCAGAGCTGGTATT
CTGTAAGGAGTAAATTCATGCAGGTACAGAGCGTCCACGTCAGGCACACGCGCTTTAGTGCTGGGTACAC
ATTATGCTACCTTTGGGGCAAGGTGCTATTCTAGGTAGGGTATGCCTAGCAATGCCATGATCTTATGACC
TCAGTAATCTGACCTTGGATTTAAGATCGGAGTTCTCAAACCCTGCGCGCTCAGAGAATTCGCATGCGGA
GACTTTAGACATACCTCTCGTTGCCGACAAATCGGCATTCCGTTTCGGTCACGGACGTAAGAGTTCAACA
AAGCCGCTCACCTGTCCCGTTCGGCGCTTGAGTTTCCACTTCAAAAGCACAACCGCTCCGATATTTCCAT
TGCCACCGACCAACAAAAGGTTCATATCGCGCAATAGTCGTCCAACTCTCACTCCGCCCGCACTCGATGG
CGAAGGATGGAAGAATATCCGAGCGGCATCGGATAAAGAGATCTGGTTCTTTTCGTGAAGTAACGTAGGG
AACCGACGGAAACTGTAGAGCTATAGGAATTTAGTATATCAGAAGTCAATTGAGAGAAGTGTATAGTTAG
TAACTCACTTGTGCCAACAGGTATTTCCAACCGTTCTTGTTCAAATTTCGTCAAGTCACCATCTCTATGT
GCAAAACTGGATCATACAACAGCTCTTATTGTAGCTGCATCTCGCTCTCAGAGATCATCCTATCTTCGTC
GTCATCCACCAACACAGGTGGGAGTGCTAGTTGATCCATGCTGAGGTCAAGGGACACAGACGGAATGGGT
GTAGAACGCCTCAAAACAGGTAAGGTATCAGGATCGGTTGTCCAGGGGGAATCCAAACCAGGTTCCACCT
TGATTCAGAGAATAAGTATGACGTATTCTTGGCAATGTTTAAGCTTGAGATGAGCCGATGTCAAACTGGG
AGACATGATGAAGGAGGAAATGTTGCTTTGGTGGGGGAGACACTATAAATACCAAAGAGTGAATGGTTGA
TACCATTTGGGGAAGGAGTGTCTATCGCAGTCTCTGCAGACGGCATATCGGATAGCCTGCAGGCGCTTGT
GGAGGATGCACATGTGACCGAGGGACACGAAGTGATCCGTTTAAACTATCAGTGTTTGACAGGATATATT
GGCGGGTAAACCTAAGAGAAAAGAGCGTTTATTAGAATAATCGGATATTTAAAAGGGCGTGAAAAGGTTT
ATCCGTTCGTCCATTTGTATGTGCCAGCCGCCTTTGCGACGCTCACCGGGCTGGTTGCCCTCGCCGCTGG
GCTGGCGGCCGTCTATGGCCCTGCAAACGCGCCAGAAACGCCGTCGAAGCCGTGTGCGAGACACCGCGGC
CGCCGGCGTTGTGGATACCTCGCGGAAAACTTGGCCCTCACTGACAGATGAGGGGCGGACGTTGACACTT
GAGGGGCCGACTCACCCGGCGCGGCGTTGACAGATGAGGGGCAGGCTCGATTTCGGCCGGCGACGTGGAG
CTGGCCAGCCTCGCAAATCGGCGAAAACGCCTGATTTTACGCGAGTTTCCCACAGATGATGTGGACAAGC
CTGGGGATAAGTGCCCTGCGGTATTGACACTTGAGGGGCGCGACTACTGACAGATGAGGGGCGCGATCCT
TGACACTTGAGGGGCAGAGTGCTGACAGATGAGGGGCGCACCTATTGACATTTGAGGGGCTGTCCACAGG
CAGAAAATCCAGCATTTGCAAGGGTTTCCGCCCGTTTTTCGGCCACCGCTAACCTGTCTTTTAACCTGCT
TTTAAACCAATATTTATAAACCTTGTTTTTAACCAGGGCTGCGCCCTGTGCGCGTGACCGCGCACGCCGA
AGGGGGGTGCCCCCCCTTCTCGAACCCTCCCGGCCCGCTAACGCGGGCCTCCCATCCCCCCAGGGGCTGC
GCCCCTCGGCCGCGAACGGCCTCACCCCAAAAATGGCAGCGCTGGCCAATTCCCGAGTGCGCGGAACCCC
TATTTGTTTATTTTTCTAAATACATTCAAATATGTATCCGCTCATGAGACAATAACCCTGATAAATGCTT
CAATAATATTGAAAAAGGAAGAGTATGGCTAAAATGAGAATATCACCGGAATTGAAAAAACTGATCGAAA
AATACCGCTGCGTAAAAGATACGGAAGGAATGTCTCCTGCTAAGGTATATAAGCTGGTGGGAGAAAATGA
AAACCTATATTTAAAAATGACGGACAGCCGGTATAAAGGGACCACCTATGATGTGGAACGGGAAAAGGAC
ATGATGCTATGGCTGGAAGGAAAGCTGCCTGTTCCAAAGGTCCTGCACTTTGAACGGCATGATGGCTGGA
GCAATCTGCTCATGAGTGAGGCCGATGGCGTCCTTTGCTCGGAAGAGTATGAAGATGAACAAAGCCCTGA
AAAGATTATCGAGCTGTATGCGGAGTGCATCAGGCTCTTTCACTCCATCGACATATCGGATTGTCCCTAT
ACGAATAGCTTAGACAGCCGCTTAGCCGAATTGGATTACTTACTGAATAACGATCTGGCCGATGTGGATT
GCGAAAACTGGGAAGAGGACACTCCATTTAAAGATCCGCGCGAGCTGTATGATTTTTTAAAGACGGAAAA
GCCCGAAGAGGAACTTGTCTTTTCCCACGGCGACCTGGGAGACAGCAACATCTTTGTGAAAGATGGCAAA
GTAAGTGGCTTTATTGATCTTGGGAGAAGCGGCAGGGCGGACAAGTGGTATGACATTGCCTTCTGCGTCC
GGTCGCTCAGGGAGGATATCGGGGAAGAACAGTATGTCGAGCTATTTTTTGACTTACTGGGGATCAAGCC
TGATTGGGAGAAAATAAAATATTATATTTTACTGGATGAATTGTTTTAGCTGTCAGACCAAGTTTACTCA
TATATACTTTAGATTGATTTAAAACTTCATTTTTAATTTAAAAGGATCTAGGTGAAGATCCTTTTTGATA
ATCTCATGACCAAAATCCCTTAACGTGAGTTTTCGTTCCACTGAGCGTCAGACCCCGTAGAAAAGATCAA
AGGATCTTCTTGAGATCCTTTTTTTCTGCGCGTAATCTGCTGCTTGCAAACAAAAAAACCACCGCTACCA
GCGGTGGTTTGTTTGCCGGATCAAGAGCTACCAACTCTTTTTCCGAAGGTAACTGGCTTCAGCAGAGCGC
AGATACCAAATACTGTTCTTCTAGTGTAGCCGTAGTTAGGCCACCACTTCAAGAACTCTGTAGCACCGCC
TACATACCTCGCTCTGCTAATCCTGTTACCAGTGGCTGCTGCCAGTGGCGATAAGTCGTGTCTTACCGGG
TTGGACTCAAGACGATAGTTACCGGATAAGGCGCAGCGGTCGGGCTGAACGGGGGGTTCGTGCACACAGC
CCAGCTTGGAGCGAACGACCTACACCGAACTGAGATACCTACAGCGTGAGCTATGAGAAAGCGCCACGCT
TCCCGAAGGGAGAAAGGCGGACAGGTATCCGGTAAGCGGCAGGGTCGGAACAGGAGAGCGCACGAGGGAG
CTTCCAGGGGGAAACGCCTGGTATCTTTATAGTCCTGTCGGGTTTCGCCACCTCTGACTTGAGCGTCGAT
TTTTGTGATGCTCGTCAGGGGGGCGGAGCCTATGGAAAAACGCCAGCAACGCGGCCTTTTTACGGTTCCT
GGCAGATCCTAGATGTGGCGCAACGATGCCGGCGACAAGCAGGAGCGCACCGACTTCTTCCGCATCAAGT
GTTTTGGCTCTCAGGCCGAGGCCCACGGCAAGTATTTGGGCAAGGGGTCGCTGGTATTCGTGCAGGGCAA
GATTCGGAATACCAAGTACGAGAAGGACGGCCAGACGGTCTACGGGACCGACTTCATTGCCGATAAGGTG
GATTATCTGGACACCAAGGCACCAGGCGGGTCAAATCAGGAATAAGGGCACATTGCCCCGGCGTGAGTCG
GGGCAATCCCGCAAGGAGGGTGAATGAATCGGACGTTTGACCGGAAGGCATACAGGCAAGAACTGATCGA
CGCGGGGTTTTCCGCCGAGGATGCCGAAACCATCGCAAGCCGCACCGTCATGCGTGCGCCCCGCGAAACC
TTCCAGTCCGTCGGCTCGATGGTCCAGCAAGCTACGGCCAAGATCGAGCGCGACAGCGTGCAACTGGCTC
CCCCTGCCCTGCCCGCGCCATCGGCCGCCGTGGAGCGTTCGCGTCGTCTTGAACAGGAGGCGGCAGGTTT
GGCGAAGTCGATGACCATCGACACGCGAGGAACTATGACGACCAAGAAGCGAAAAACCGCCGGCGAGGAC
CTGGCAAAACAGGTCAGCGAGGCCAAGCAGGCCGCGTTGCTGAAACACACGAAGCAGCAGATCAAGGAAA
TGCAGCTTTCCTTGTTCGATATTGCGCCGTGGCCGGACACGATGCGAGCGATGCCAAACGACACGGCCCG
CTCTGCCCTGTTCACCACGCGCAACAAGAAAATCCCGCGCGAGGCGCTGCAAAACAAGGTCATTTTCCAC
GTCAACAAGGACGTGAAGATCACCTACACCGGCGTCGAGCTGCGGGCCGACGATGACGAACTGGTGTGGC
AGCAGGTGTTGGAGTACGCGAAGCGCACCCCTATCGGCGAGCCGATCACCTTCACGTTCTACGAGCTTTG
CCAGGACCTGGGCTGGTCGATCAATGGCCGGTATTACACGAAGGCCGAGGAATGCCTGTCGCGCCTACAG
GCGACGGCGATGGGCTTCACGTCCGACCGCGTTGGGCACCTGGAATCGGTGTCGCTGCTGCACCGCTTCC
GCGTCCTGGACCGTGGCAAGAAAACGTCCCGTTGCCAGGTCCTGATCGACGAGGAAATCGTCGTGCTGTT
TGCTGGCGACCACTACACGAAATTCATATGGGAGAAGTACCGCAAGCTGTCGCCGACGGCCCGACGGATG
TTCGACTATTTCAGCTCGCACCGGGAGCCGTACCCGCTCAAGCTGGAAACCTTCCGCCTCATGTGCGGAT
CGGATTCCACCCGCGTGAAGAAGTGGCGCGAGCAGGTCGGCGAAGCCTGCGAAGAGTTGCGAGGCAGCGG
CCTGGTGGAACACGCCTGGGTCAATGATGACCTGGTGCATTGCAAACGCTAGGGCCTTGTGGGGTCAGTT
CCGGCTGGGGGTTCAGCAGCCCCTGCTCGGATCTGTTGGACCGGACAGTAGTCATGGTTGATGGGCTGCC
TGTATCGAGTGGTGATTTTGTGCCGAGCTGCCGGTCGGGGAGCTGTTGGCTGGCTGGTGGCAGGATATAT
TGTGGTGTAAACAAATTGACGCTTAGACAACTTAATAACACATTGCGGACGTTTTTAATGTACTGGGGTT
GAACACTCT
